>Addgene plasmid #168881 | pEntry_SARS-CoV-2-ORF6 | addgene full sequence | sequence record 479289 | Addgene NGS Result
TGTTATGACTGTTTTTTTGGGGTACAGTCTATGCCTCGGGCATCCAAGCAGCAAGCGCGTTACGCCGTGG
GTCGATGTTTGATGTTATGGAGCAGCAACGATGTTACGCAGCAGGGCAGTCGCCCTAAAACAAAGTTAAA
CATTATGAGGGAAGCGGTGATCGCCGAAGTATCGACTCAACTATCAGAGGTAGTTGGCGTCATCGAGCGC
CATCTCGAACCGACGTTGCTGGCCGTACATTTGTACGGCTCCGCAGTGGATGGCGGCCTGAAGCCACACA
GTGATATTGATTTGCTGGTTACGGTGACCGTAAGGCTTGATGAAACAACGCGGCGAGCTTTGATCAACGA
CCTTTTGGAAACTTCGGCTTCCCCTGGAGAGAGCGAGATTCTCCGCGCTGTAGAAGTCACCATTGTTGTG
CACGACGACATCATTCCGTGGCGTTATCCAGCTAAGCGCGAACTGCAATTTGGAGAATGGCAGCGCAATG
ACATTCTTGCAGGTATCTTCGAGCCAGCCACGATCGACATTGATCTGGCTATCTTGCTGACAAAAGCAAG
AGAACATAGCGTTGCCTTGGTAGGTCCAGCGGCGGAGGAACTCTTTGATCCGGTTCCTGAACAGGATCTA
TTTGAGGCGCTAAATGAAACCTTAACGCTATGGAACTCGCCGCCCGACTGGGCTGGCGATGAGCGAAATG
TAGTGCTTACGTTGTCCCGCATTTGGTACAGCGCAGTAACCGGCAAAATCGCGCCGAAGGATGTCGCTGC
CGACTGGGCAATGGAGCGCCTGCCGGCCCAGTATCAGCCCGTCATACTTGAAGCTAGACAGGCTTATCTT
GGACAAGAAGAAGATCGCTTGGCCTCGCGCGCAGATCAGTTGGAAGAATTTGTCCACTACGTGAAAGGCG
AGATCACCAAGGTAGTCGGCAAATAACCCTCGAGCCACCCATGACCAAAATCCCTTAACGTGAGTTACGC
GTCGTTCCACTGAGCGTCAGACCCCGTAGAAAAGATCAAAGGATCTTCTTGAGATCCTTTTTTTCTGCGC
GTAATCTGCTGCTTGCAAACAAAAAAACCACCGCTACCAGCGGTGGTTTGTTTGCCGGATCAAGAGCTAC
CAACTCTTTTTCCGAAGGTAACTGGCTTCAGCAGAGCGCAGATACCAAATACTGTTCTTCTAGTGTAGCC
GTAGTTAGGCCACCACTTCAAGAACTCTGTAGCACCGCCTACATACCTCGCTCTGCTAATCCTGTTACCA
GTGGCTGCTGCCAGTGGCGATAAGTCGTGTCTTACCGGGTTGGACTCAAGACGATAGTTACCGGATAAGG
CGCAGCGGTCGGGCTGAACGGGGGGTTCGTGCACACAGCCCAGCTTGGAGCGAACGACCTACACCGAACT
GAGATACCTACAGCGTGAGCTATGAGAAAGCGCCACGCTTCCCGAAGGGAGAAAGGCGGACAGGTATCCG
GTAAGCGGCAGGGTCGGAACAGGAGAGCGCACGAGGGAGCTTCCAGGGGGAAACGCCTGGTATCTTTATA
GTCCTGTCGGGTTTCGCCACCTCTGACTTGAGCGTCGATTTTTGTGATGCTCGTCAGGGGGGCGGAGCCT
ATGGAAAAACGCCAGCAACGCGGCCTTTTTACGGTTCCTGGCCTTTTGCTGGCCTTTTGCTCACATGTTC
TTTCCTGCGTTATCCCCTGATTCTGTGGATAACCGTATTACCGCCTTTGAGTGAGCTGATACCGCTCGCC
GCAGCCGAACGACCGAGCGCAGCGAGTCAGTGAGCGAGGAAGCGGAAGAGCGCCCAATACGCAAACCGCC
TCTCCCCGCGCGTTGGCCGATTCATTAATGCAGCTGGCACGACAGGTTTCCCGACTGGAAAGCGGGCAGT
GAGCGCAACGCAATTAATACGCGTACCGCTAGCCAGGAAGAGTTTGTAGAAACGCAAAAAGGCCATCCGT
CAGGATGGCCTTCTGCTTAGTTTGATGCCTGGCAGTTTATGGCGGGCGTCCTGCCCGCCACCCTCCGGGC
CGTTGCTTCACAACGTTCAAATCCGCTCCCGGCGGATTTGTCCTACTCAGGAGAGCGTTCACCGACAAAC
AACAGATAAAACGAAAGGCCCAGTCTTCCGACTGAGCCTTTCGTTTTATTTGATGCCTGGCAGTTCCCTA
CTCTCGCGTTAACGCTAGCATGGATGTTTTCCCAGTCACGACGTTGTAAAACGACGGCCAGTCTTAAGCT
CGGGCCCCAAATAATGATTTTATTTTGACTGATAGTGACCTGTTCGTTGCAACAAATTGATGAGCAATGC
TTTTTTATAATGCCAACTTTGTACAAAAAAGCAGAAGGGCCGTCAAGGCCAGGATCCATGGGATCCTTTC
ATCTCGTTGACTTTCAGGTTACTATAGCAGAGATATTACTAATTATTATGAGGACTTTTAAAGTTTCCAT
TTGGAATCTTGATTACATCATAAACCTCATAATTAAAAATTTATCTAAGTCACTAACTGAGAATAAATAT
TCTCAATTAGATGAAGAGCAACCAATGGAGATTGATCTTAATTAAGACGCGATCGCGGCCTCATGGGCCC
AGCTTTCTTGTACAAAGTTGGCATTATAAAAAATAATTGCTCATCAATTTGTTGCAACGAACAGGTCACT
ATCAGTCAAAATAAAATCATTATTTGCCATCCAGCTGATATCCCCTATAGTGAGTCGTATTACATGGTCA
TAGCTGTTTCCTGGCAGCTCTGGCCCGTGTCTCAAAATCTCTGATGTTACATTGCACAAGATAAAAATAT
ATCATCATGCCTCCTCTAGACCAGCCAGGACAGAAATGCCTCGACTTCGCTGCTACCCAAGGTTGCCGGG
TGACGCACACCGTGGAAACGGATGAAGGCACGAACCCAGTGGACATAAGCCTGTTCGGTTCGTAAGCTGT
AATGCAAGTAGCGTATGCGCTCACGCAACTGGTCCAGAACCTTGACCGAACGCAGCGGTGGTAACGGCGC
AGTGGCGGTTTTCATGGCT
Features (pLannotate 1.2.2; 12 found; start..end, strand, type, name):
     82..138     +  CDS            GmR (fragment): gentamycin acetyltransferase; aacC1; confers resistance to gentamycin
    145..936     +  CDS            SmR: aminoglycoside adenylyltransferase (Murphy, 1985); aadA; confers resistance to spectinomycin and streptomycin
   1029..1617    +  rep_origin     ori: high-copy-number ColE1/pMB1/pBR322/pUC origin of replication
   1800..1892    +  CDS            lacI (fragment): lac repressor; lacI; The lac repressor binds to the lac operator to inhibit transcription in E. coli. This inhibition can be relieved by adding lactose or isopropyl-β-D-thiogalactopyranoside (IPTG).
   1947..1974    -  terminator     rrnB T2 terminator: transcription terminator T2 from the E. coli rrnB gene
   2106..2149    +  terminator     rrnB T1 terminator: Escherichia coli rrnB; transcription terminator T1 from the E. coli rrnB gene
   2196..2232    -  CDS            lacZα (fragment): LacZα fragment of β-galactosidase; lacZ fragment
   2248..2344    +  protein_bind   attL1: mutant version of attL; recombination site for the Gateway® LR reaction LR Clonase™
   2377..2556    +  CDS            NS6_SARS2: Experimental evidence at protein level: Swiss-Prot protein existence level 1. Disrupts cell nuclear import complex formation by tethering karyopherin alpha 2 and karyopherin beta 1 to the membrane. Retention of import factors at the ER/Golgi membrane leads to a loss of transport into the nucleus. Thereby prevents STAT1 nuclear translocation in response to interferon signaling, thus blocking the expression of interferon stimulated genes (ISGs) that display multiple antiviral activities (PubMed:33097660). Suppresses IFN-beta production possibly by blocking IRF3 nuclear translocation (PubMed:3297
   2588..2686    -  protein_bind   attL2: mutant version of attL; recombination site for the Gateway® LR reaction LR Clonase™
   2704..2722    -  promoter       T7 promoter: promoter for bacteriophage T7 RNA polymerase
   2912..2935    +  promoter       Pc promoter (fragment): intI1 (promoter lies within the coding sequence); class 1 integron promoter
