[The description below was written by a language model from this plasmid's Addgene catalogue record and pLannotate feature annotations shown in this document.]
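Description:
pEntry_SARS-CoV-2-ORF6 is a Gateway-compatible Entry clone built on the pENTR223.1*SfiI backbone and carrying the coding sequence of SARS-CoV-2 ORF6, a small accessory protein. It is a bacterial propagation vector, not an expression plasmid. It replicates from a high-copy ColE1/pUC-type origin and is selected with spectinomycin through the aadA (SmR) aminoglycoside adenylyltransferase gene. A class 1 integron Pc promoter fragment annotated upstream probably drives this marker. Short gentamicin-resistance, lacI and lacZα fragments appear to be non-functional backbone remnants. The sequenced plasmid is about 3.0 kb.

The synthesized ORF6 insert, about 186 bp, was cloned between two SfiI sites and sits between attL1 and attL2. These are the recombination sites used in the LR Clonase reaction to move the open reading frame into any attR-containing Destination vector. According to the depositor's notes, the 5′ linker contains SfiI and BamHI sites around an ATG, and the 3′ linker contains a PacI site, a TAA stop codon, an AsiSI site and an SfiI site. This layout suggests the start and stop codons could be removed by restriction digestion to allow N- or C-terminal fusions, though the record does not state that purpose. rrnB T1 and T2 terminators upstream of attL1 insulate the cassette from read-through transcription, and a T7 promoter lies just outside attL2, facing the insert in antisense orientation. No promoter for expressing ORF6 is present in the Entry clone itself.

The annotated protein is described as an interferon antagonist that tethers nuclear import factors to membranes and blocks STAT1 nuclear translocation. The plasmid belongs to a collection of human coronavirus ORF Entry clones intended as a flexible source for building expression constructs.
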