Addgene plasmid #168881: pEntry_SARS-CoV-2-ORF6
Purpose: Gateway-compatible Entry vector
Depositing lab: Pascal Falter-Braun. Depositing organization: Helmholtz Munich. Publication: A resource of human coronavirus protein-coding sequences in a flexible, multipurpose Gateway Entry clone collection. Weller B, Lin CW, Pogoutse O, Sauer M, Marin-de la Rosa N, Strobel A, Young V, Knapp JJ, Rayhan A, Falter C, Kim DK, Roth FP, Falter-Braun P. G3 (Bethesda). 2023 Jul 5;13(7):jkad105. doi: 10.1093/g3journal/jkad105. PubMed 37267226.
Backbone
  Vector backbone: pENTR223.1*SfiI
  Backbone size w/o insert (bp): 2800
  Vector type: Gateway-compatible Entry vector
Growth in bacteria
  Bacterial resistance: Spectinomycin, 50 μg/mL
  Growth temperature: 37°C
  Growth strain: DH5alpha
  Copy number: High Copy
Gene/Insert
  Gene/Insert name: SARS-CoV-2-ORF6 (alt name: ORF6)
  Species: Other
  Insert size (bp): 186
  Entrez Gene: ORF6 (a.k.a. GU280_gp06)
  Cloning method: Restriction Enzyme; 5′ cloning site SfiI (unknown if destroyed); 3′ cloning site SfiI (unknown if destroyed)
  Sequencing primers: 5′ M13 uni (-21); 3′ M13 rev (-29)
Resource information
  A portion of this plasmid was derived from a plasmid made by: Synthesized by Twist Bioscience
Terms and licenses: Academic/Nonprofit Terms; Industry Terms: Not Available to Industry
Depositor comments: 5'-linker: SfiI-BamHI-ATG-BamHI (GGCCGTCAaggccaggatccatgggatcc), 3'-linker: PacI-TAA-AsiSI-SfiI (cttaatTAAgacgcgatcgcggcctcatGGGCC).
How to cite: pEntry_SARS-CoV-2-ORF6 was a gift from Pascal Falter-Braun (Addgene plasmid # 168881 ; http://n2t.net/addgene:168881 ; RRID:Addgene_168881)
