>Addgene plasmid #168881 | pEntry_SARS-CoV-2-ORF6 | depositor partial sequence | sequence record 327326 | gene-specific Insert sequence
TTTCATCTCGTTGACTTTCAGGTTACTATAGCAGAGATATTACTAATTATTATGAGGACTTTTAAAGTTT
CCATTTGGAATCTTGATTACATCATAAACCTCATAATTAAAAATTTATCTAAGTCACTAACTGAGAATAA
ATATTCTCAATTAGATGAAGAGCAACCAATGGAGATTGAT
